Addgene plasmid #131178: pOVC1_MxCarH-CBD_X
Purpose: Expresses MxCarH-CBD (Myxococcus xanthus) followed by restriction sites
Depositing lab: Harald Janovjak. Publication: Engineering Strategy and Vector Library for the Rapid Generation of Modular Light-Controlled Protein-Protein Interactions. Tichy AM, Gerrard EJ, Legrand JMD, Hobbs RM, Janovjak H. J Mol Biol. 2019 May 29. pii: S0022-2836(19)30317-1. doi: 10.1016/j.jmb.2019.05.033. PubMed 31150735.
Backbone
  Vector backbone: pcDNA3.1-
  Backbone manufacturer: Invitrogen
  Backbone size w/o insert (bp): 5318
  Vector type: Mammalian Expression
  Selectable markers: Neomycin (select with G418)
Growth in bacteria
  Bacterial resistance: Ampicillin, 100 μg/mL
  Growth temperature: 37°C
  Growth strain: DH5alpha
  Copy number: High Copy
Gene/Insert
  Gene/Insert name: MxCarH-CBD
  Species: M. xanthus
  Insert size (bp): 669
  Promoter: CMV
  Cloning method: Restriction Enzyme; 5′ cloning site AgeI (not destroyed); 3′ cloning site AgeI (destroyed during cloning)
  Sequencing primers: 5′ CMV_F (CGCAAATGGGCGGTAGGCGTG); 3′ pcDNA_R (CAACAGATGGCTGGCAAC)
Terms and licenses: Academic/Nonprofit Terms; Industry Terms: Not Available to Industry
How to cite: pOVC1_MxCarH-CBD_X was a gift from Harald Janovjak (Addgene plasmid # 131178 ; http://n2t.net/addgene:131178 ; RRID:Addgene_131178)
