[The description below was written by a language model from this plasmid's Addgene catalogue record and pLannotate feature annotations shown in this document.]
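Description:
pOVC1_MxCarH-CBD_X is a mammalian expression plasmid built on the pcDNA3.1(-) backbone, about 6 kb in its sequenced form. It belongs to a vector library designed for the rapid assembly of modular, light-controlled protein-protein interactions. It is propagated in E. coli as a high-copy plasmid through a ColE1/pUC-type origin with ampicillin selection (β-lactamase under its own promoter). It also carries an f1 origin, which allows single-stranded DNA production. For selection in mammalian cells, an SV40 early promoter drives the neomycin phosphotransferase gene, followed by an SV40 polyadenylation signal, giving G418 resistance. The short annotated HIV-1 LTR, ble, lacI and bom fragments, together with the lac promoter/operator region, look like backbone remnants or annotation matches rather than functional parts of the design.

The payload is a 669 bp insert encoding the cobalamin-binding domain (CBD) of CarH from Myxococcus xanthus, and the feature table identifies it as a fragment of the carH coding sequence. CarH is a transcriptional regulator that represses the carB operon in the dark, and its cobalamin-binding domain is the light-responsive part of the protein. Expression is driven by the CMV immediate-early enhancer and promoter and terminated by the bovine growth hormone polyadenylation signal. A T7 promoter lies upstream of the insert. The domain was cloned through AgeI so that the 5′ site is kept and the 3′ site is destroyed, and restriction sites follow the coding sequence (the "X" in the name). This arrangement suggests that a protein of interest is meant to be inserted downstream as a C-terminal fusion partner, although the record does not list the sites available. Such fusions would place the partner's association under light control in mammalian cells.
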