Features (pLannotate 1.2.2; 20 found; start..end, strand, type, name):
    111..490     +  enhancer       CMV enhancer: human cytomegalovirus immediate early enhancer
    491..694     +  promoter       CMV promoter: human cytomegalovirus (CMV) immediate early promoter
    690..723     +  LTR            5' LTR (truncated) (fragment): truncated 5' long terminal repeat (LTR) from HIV-1
    739..757     +  promoter       T7 promoter: promoter for bacteriophage T7 RNA polymerase
    786..1403    +  CDS            carH (fragment): CARH_MYXXA - Experimental evidence at protein level: Swiss-Prot protein existence level 1. Negative regulator of the carB operon in the dark. Binds specifically to the CarA operator, in the region around the carB promoter, which blocks access to the RNA polymerase. From Myxococcus xanthus.
   1464..1688    +  polyA_signal   bGH poly(A) signal: bovine growth hormone polyadenylation signal
   1692..1713    +  promoter       SV40 promoter (fragment): SV40 enhancer and early promoter
   1734..2162    +  rep_origin     f1 ori (sequence partly withheld): f1 bacteriophage origin of replication; arrow indicates direction of (+) strand synthesis
   2176..2505    +  promoter       SV40 promoter: SV40 enhancer and early promoter
   2572..3363    +  CDS            neo: KKA2_KLEPN - Also known as kan, nptII. Experimental evidence at protein level: Swiss-Prot protein existence level 1. Resistance to kanamycin, neomycin, paromomycin, ribostamycin, butirosin and gentamicin B. From Klebsiella pneumoniae.
   3387..3545    +  CDS            ble (fragment): BLE_KLEPN - Experimental evidence at protein level: Swiss-Prot protein existence level 1. Binding protein with a strong affinity to the bleomycin family of antibiotics. Binds to CL990; an antimitotic-antibiotic compound. From Klebsiella pneumoniae.
   3540..3661    +  polyA_signal   SV40 poly(A) signal: SV40 polyadenylation signal
   3734..3750    -  protein_bind   lac operator: The lac repressor binds to the lac operator to inhibit transcription in E. coli. This inhibition can be relieved by adding lactose or isopropyl-β-D-thiogalactopyranoside (IPTG). lac repressor encoded by lacI
   3758..3788    -  promoter       lac promoter: promoter for the E. coli lac operon
   3803..3824    -  protein_bind   CAP binding site: CAP binding activates transcription in the presence of cAMP. E. coli catabolite activator protein
   3837..3929    -  CDS            lacI (fragment): lac repressor; lacI; The lac repressor binds to the lac operator to inhibit transcription in E. coli. This inhibition can be relieved by adding lactose or isopropyl-β-D-thiogalactopyranoside (IPTG).
   4112..4700    -  rep_origin     ori: high-copy-number ColE1/pMB1/pBR322/pUC origin of replication
   4871..5731    -  CDS            AmpR: β-lactamase; bla; confers resistance to ampicillin, carbenicillin, and related antibiotics
   5732..5836    -  promoter       AmpR promoter: bla
   5895..5947    -  misc_feature   bom (fragment): basis of mobility region from pBR322
>Addgene plasmid #131178 | pOVC1_MxCarH-CBD_X | addgene full sequence | sequence record 256831 | Addgene NGS Result
CAAAATTTAAGCTACAACAAGGCAAGGCTTGACCGACAATTGCATGAAGAATCTGCTTAGGGTTAGGCGT
TTTGCGCTGCTTCGCGATGTACGGGCCAGATATACGCGTTGACATTGATTATTGACTAGTTATTAATAGT
AATCAATTACGGGGTCATTAGTTCATAGCCCATATATGGAGTTCCGCGTTACATAACTTACGGTAAATGG
CCCGCCTGGCTGACCGCCCAACGACCCCCGCCCATTGACGTCAATAATGACGTATGTTCCCATAGTAACG
CCAATAGGGACTTTCCATTGACGTCAATGGGTGGAGTATTTACGGTAAACTGCCCACTTGGCAGTACATC
AAGTGTATCATATGCCAAGTACGCCCCCTATTGACGTCAATGACGGTAAATGGCCCGCCTGGCATTATGC
CCAGTACATGACCTTATGGGACTTTCCTACTTGGCAGTACATCTACGTATTAGTCATCGCTATTACCATG
GTGATGCGGTTTTGGCAGTACATCAATGGGCGTGGATAGCGGTTTGACTCACGGGGATTTCCAAGTCTCC
ACCCCATTGACGTCAATGGGAGTTTGTTTTGGCACCAAAATCAACGGGACTTTCCAAAATGTCGTAACAA
CTCCGCCCCATTGACGCAAATGGGCGGTAGGCGTGTACGGTGGGAGGTCTATATAAGCAGAGCTCTCTGG
CTAACTAGAGAACCCACTGCTTACTGGCTTATCGAAATTAATACGACTCACTATAGGGAGACCCAAGCTG
ACCATGGCCACCGGTCCACACGCAGAGACTTGGAGGGAATCTATGCTTGCCGCCACACAAGCCTACGACC
AGCCTAGAGTATCAGATGTACTGGATGAGGTCCTTGCGGCTCTGCCCCCTCTGAAGGCCTTCGATGAAGT
GCTGGCCCCTTTGCTGTGCGATGTCGGAGAGCGGTGGGAGAGCGGAACCCTGACAGTTGCGCAGGAACAT
CTGGTCTCACAGATGGTGCGCGCCCGGCTGGTGAGTCTGCTGCACGCGGCACCATTGGGACGCCACAGAC
ATGGCGTTCTCGCCTGTTTCCCAGAGGAGGAGCATGAGATGGGCTTGCTTGGTGCCGCCTTGAGACTCCG
CCATCTCGGCGTTAGAGTAACCCTGCTCGGCCAGCGAGTGCCAGCCGAGGACCTCGGGCGAGCAGTGTTG
GCCCTGCGCCCGGACTTCGTGGGCCTGTCAACAGTTGCAAGCAGGAGCGCAGAGGACTTCGAGGATACCT
TGACCCGACTCCGCCAGGCCCTGCCAAGGGGCCTCCCTGTATGGGTGGGCGGGGCAGCCGCAAGGTCTCA
TCAGGCCGTGTGCGAGCGCCTGGCAGTCCATGTTTTTCAGGGCGAAGAAGATTGGGATAGACTTGCCGGA
ACACCCGGTGAATTCTCAGGCTCTGGATCCCCCGGGTAAGTTTAAACCGCTGATCAGCCTCGACTGTGCC
TTCTAGTTGCCAGCCATCTGTTGTTTGCCCCTCCCCCGTGCCTTCCTTGACCCTGGAAGGTGCCACTCCC
ACTGTCCTTTCCTAATAAAATGAGGAAATTGCATCGCATTGTCTGAGTAGGTGTCATTCTATTCTGGGGG
GTGGGGTGGGGCAGGACAGCAAGGGGGAGGATTGGGAAGACAATAGCAGGCATGCTGGGGATGCGGTGGG
CTCTATGGCTTCTGAGGCGGAAAGAACCAGCTGGGGCTCTAGGGGGTATCCCC
[124 nt withheld, positions 1734-1857]
C
[91 nt withheld, positions 1859-1949]
A
[49 nt withheld, positions 1951-1999]
CCTTTGACGTTGGAGTCCACGTTCTTT
[37 nt withheld, positions 2027-2063]
ACCCTATCTCGGTCTATTCTTTTGATTTATAAGGGATTTTGCCGATTTCGGCCTATTGGTTAAAAAATGA
GCTGATTTAACAAAAATTTAACGCGAATTAATTCTGTGGAATGTGTGTCAGTTAGGGTGTGGAAAGTCCC
CAGGCTCCCCAGCAGGCAGAAGTATGCAAAGCATGCATCTCAATTAGTCAGCAACCAGGTGTGGAAAGTC
CCCAGGCTCCCCAGCAGGCAGAAGTATGCAAAGCATGCATCTCAATTAGTCAGCAACCATAGTCCCGCCC
CTAACTCCGCCCATCCCGCCCCTAACTCCGCCCAGTTCCGCCCATTCTCCGCCCCATGGCTGACTAATTT
TTTTTATTTATGCAGAGGCCGAGGCCGCCTCTGCCTCTGAGCTATTCCAGAAGTAGTGAGGAGGCTTTTT
TGGAGGCCTAGGCTTTTGCAAAAAGCTCTCGGGAGCTTGTATATCCATTTTCGGATCTGATCAAGAGACA
GGATGAGGATCGTTTCGCATGATTGAACAAGATGGATTGCACGCAGGTTCTCCGGCCGCTTGGGTGGAGA
GGCTATTCGGCTATGACTGGGCACAACAGACAATCGGCTGCTCTGATGCCGCCGTGTTCCGGCTGTCAGC
GCAGGGGCGCCCGGTTCTTTTTGTCAAGACCGACCTGTCCGGTGCCCTGAATGAACTGCAGGACGAGGCA
GCGCGGCTATCGTGGCTGGCCACGACGGGCGTTCCTTGCGCAGCTGTGCTCGACGTTGTCACTGAAGCGG
GAAGGGACTGGCTGCTATTGGGCGAAGTGCCGGGGCAGGATCTCCTGTCATCTCACCTTGCTCCTGCCGA
GAAAGTATCCATCATGGCTGATGCAATGCGGCGGCTGCATACGCTTGATCCGGCTACCTGCCCATTCGAC
CACCAAGCGAAACATCGCATCGAGCGAGCACGTACTCGGATGGAAGCCGGTCTTGTCGATCAGGATGATC
TGGACGAAGAGCATCAGGGGCTCGCGCCAGCCGAACTGTTCGCCAGGCTCAAGGCGCGCATGCCCGACGG
CGAGGATCTCGTCGTGACCCATGGCGATGCCTGCTTGCCGAATATCATGGTGGAAAATGGCCGCTTTTCT
GGATTCATCGACTGTGGCCGGCTGGGTGTGGCGGACCGCTATCAGGACATAGCGTTGGCTACCCGTGATA
TTGCTGAAGAGCTTGGCGGCGAATGGGCTGACCGCTTCCTCGTGCTTTACGGTATCGCCGCTCCCGATTC
GCAGCGCATCGCCTTCTATCGCCTTCTTGACGAGTTCTTCTGAGCGGGACTCTGGGGTTCGAAATGACCG
ACCAAGCGACGCCCAACCTGCCATCACGAGATTTCGATTCCACCGCCGCCTTCTATGAAAGGTTGGGCTT
CGGAATCGTTTTCCGGGACGCCGGCTGGATGATCCTCCAGCGCGGGGATCTCATGCTGGAGTTCTTCGCC
CACCCCAACTTGTTTATTGCAGCTTATAATGGTTACAAATAAAGCAATAGCATCACAAATTTCACAAATA
AAGCATTTTTTTCACTGCATTCTAGTTGTGGTTTGTCCAAACTCATCAATGTATCTTATCATGTCTGTAT
ACCGTCGACCTCTAGCTAGAGCTTGGCGTAATCATGGTCATAGCTGTTTCCTGTGTGAAATTGTTATCCG
CTCACAATTCCACACAACATACGAGCCGGAAGCATAAAGTGTAAAGCCTGGGGTGCCTAATGAGTGAGCT
AACTCACATTAATTGCGTTGCGCTCACTGCCCGCTTTCCAGTCGGGAAACCTGTCGTGCCAGCTGCATTA
ATGAATCGGCCAACGCGCGGGGAGAGGCGGTTTGCGTATTGGGCGCTCTTCCGCTTCCTCGCTCACTGAC
TCGCTGCGCTCGGTCGTTCGGCTGCGGCGAGCGGTATCAGCTCACTCAAAGGCGGTAATACGGTTATCCA
CAGAATCAGGGGATAACGCAGGAAAGAACATGTGAGCAAAAGGCCAGCAAAAGGCCAGGAACCGTAAAAA
GGCCGCGTTGCTGGCGTTTTTCCATAGGCTCCGCCCCCCTGACGAGCATCACAAAAATCGACGCTCAAGT
CAGAGGTGGCGAAACCCGACAGGACTATAAAGATACCAGGCGTTTCCCCCTGGAAGCTCCCTCGTGCGCT
CTCCTGTTCCGACCCTGCCGCTTACCGGATACCTGTCCGCCTTTCTCCCTTCGGGAAGCGTGGCGCTTTC
TCATAGCTCACGCTGTAGGTATCTCAGTTCGGTGTAGGTCGTTCGCTCCAAGCTGGGCTGTGTGCACGAA
CCCCCCGTTCAGCCCGACCGCTGCGCCTTATCCGGTAACTATCGTCTTGAGTCCAACCCGGTAAGACACG
ACTTATCGCCACTGGCAGCAGCCACTGGTAACAGGATTAGCAGAGCGAGGTATGTAGGCGGTGCTACAGA
GTTCTTGAAGTGGTGGCCTAACTACGGCTACACTAGAAGAACAGTATTTGGTATCTGCGCTCTGCTGAAG
CCAGTTACCTTCGGAAAAAGAGTTGGTAGCTCTTGATCCGGCAAACAAACCACCGCTGGTAGCGGTGGTT
TTTTTGTTTGCAAGCAGCAGATTACGCGCAGAAAAAAAGGATCTCAAGAAGATCCTTTGATCTTTTCTAC
GGGGTCTGACGCTCAGTGGAACGAAAACTCACGTTAAGGGATTTTGGTCATGAGATTATCAAAAAGGATC
TTCACCTAGATCCTTTTAAATTAAAAATGAAGTTTTAAATCAATCTAAAGTATATATGAGTAAACTTGGT
CTGACAGTTACCAATGCTTAATCAGTGAGGCACCTATCTCAGCGATCTGTCTATTTCGTTCATCCATAGT
TGCCTGACTCCCCGTCGTGTAGATAACTACGATACGGGAGGGCTTACCATCTGGCCCCAGTGCTGCAATG
ATACCGCGAGACCCACGCTCACCGGCTCCAGATTTATCAGCAATAAACCAGCCAGCCGGAAGGGCCGAGC
GCAGAAGTGGTCCTGCAACTTTATCCGCCTCCATCCAGTCTATTAATTGTTGCCGGGAAGCTAGAGTAAG
TAGTTCGCCAGTTAATAGTTTGCGCAACGTTGTTGCCATTGCTACAGGCATCGTGGTGTCACGCTCGTCG
TTTGGTATGGCTTCATTCAGCTCCGGTTCCCAACGATCAAGGCGAGTTACATGATCCCCCATGTTGTGCA
AAAAAGCGGTTAGCTCCTTCGGTCCTCCGATCGTTGTCAGAAGTAAGTTGGCCGCAGTGTTATCACTCAT
GGTTATGGCAGCACTGCATAATTCTCTTACTGTCATGCCATCCGTAAGATGCTTTTCTGTGACTGGTGAG
TACTCAACCAAGTCATTCTGAGAATAGTGTATGCGGCGACCGAGTTGCTCTTGCCCGGCGTCAATACGGG
ATAATACCGCGCCACATAGCAGAACTTTAAAAGTGCTCATCATTGGAAAACGTTCTTCGGGGCGAAAACT
CTCAAGGATCTTACCGCTGTTGAGATCCAGTTCGATGTAACCCACTCGTGCACCCAACTGATCTTCAGCA
TCTTTTACTTTCACCAGCGTTTCTGGGTGAGCAAAAACAGGAAGGCAAAATGCCGCAAAAAAGGGAATAA
GGGCGACACGGAAATGTTGAATACTCATACTCTTCCTTTTTCAATATTATTGAAGCATTTATCAGGGTTA
TTGTCTCATGAGCGGATACATATTTGAATGTATTTAGAAAAATAAACAAATAGGGGTTCCGCGCACATTT
CCCCGAAAAGTGCCACCTGACGTCGACGGATCGGGAGATCTCCCGATCCCCTATGGTGCACTCTCAGTAC
AATCTGCTCTGATGCCGCATAGTTAAGCCAGTATCTGCTCCCTGCTTGTGTGTTGGAGGTCGCTGAGTAG
TGCGCGAG
