>Addgene plasmid #131178 | pOVC1_MxCarH-CBD_X | depositor partial sequence | sequence record 251434 | pOVC1_MxCarH-CBD_X
ACCATGGCCACCGGTCCACACGCAGAGACTTGGAGGGAATCTATGCTTGCCGCCACACAAGCCTACGACC
AGCCTAGAGTATCAGATGTACTGGATGAGGTCCTTGCGGCTCTGCCCCCTCTGAAGGCCTTCGATGAAGT
GCTGGCCCCTTTGCTGTGCGATGTCGGAGAGCGGTGGGAGAGCGGAACCCTGACAGTTGCGCAGGAACAT
CTGGTCTCACAGATGGTGCGCGCCCGGCTGGTGAGTCTGCTGCACGCGGCACCATTGGGACGCCACAGAC
ATGGCGTTCTCGCCTGTTTCCCAGAGGAGGAGCATGAGATGGGCTTGCTTGGTGCCGCCTTGAGACTCCG
CCATCTCGGCGTTAGAGTAACCCTGCTCGGCCAGCGAGTGCCAGCCGAGGACCTCGGGCGAGCAGTGTTG
GCCCTGCGCCCGGACTTCGTGGGCCTGTCAACAGTTGCAAGCAGGAGCGCAGAGGACTTCGAGGATACCT
TGACCCGACTCCGCCAGGCCCTGCCAAGGGGCCTCCCTGTATGGGTGGGCGGGGCAGCCGCAAGGTCTCA
TCAGGCCGTGTGCGAGCGCCTGGCAGTCCATGTTTTTCAGGGCGAAGAAGATTGGGATAGACTTGCCGGA
ACACCCGGTGAATTCTCAGGCTCTGGATCCCCCGGGTAA
